Addgene plasmid #183620: lentiCRISPRv2-7SK-Blast
Purpose: (Empty Backbone) lentiCRISPRv2 derivative with modified 7SK promoter driving sgRNA and encoding Blasticidin resistance. Compatible with inserts designed for lentiCRISPRv2.
Depositing lab: Bill Sugden. Depositing organization: University of Wisconsin, Madison. Publication: Optimal LentiCRISPR-Based System for Sequential CRISPR/Cas9 Screens. Hutcheson RL, Hayes M, Sugden B. ACS Synth Biol. 2022 Jun 29. doi: 10.1021/acssynbio.2c00152. PubMed 35767740.
Backbone
  Vector backbone: lentiCRISPRv2-Blast (#83480)
  Backbone manufacturer: Mohan Babu
  Backbone size (bp): 12567
  Modifications to backbone: Replaced hU6 promoter with modified 7SK promoter.
  Vector type: Mammalian Expression, Lentiviral, CRISPR
  Promoter: Modified 7SK
  Selectable markers: Blasticidin
Growth in bacteria
  Bacterial resistance: Ampicillin, 100 μg/mL
  Growth temperature: 30°C
  Growth strain: NEB Stable
  Copy number: High Copy
Gene/Insert
  Cloning method: Restriction Enzyme
Resource information
  A portion of this plasmid was derived from a plasmid made by: Mohan Babu (Addgene plasmid # 83480)
Terms and licenses: Academic/Nonprofit Terms; Industry Terms: Not Available to Industry
How to cite: lentiCRISPRv2-7SK-Blast was a gift from Bill Sugden (Addgene plasmid # 183620 ; http://n2t.net/addgene:183620 ; RRID:Addgene_183620)
