[The description below was written by a language model from this plasmid's Addgene catalogue record and pLannotate feature annotations shown in this document.]
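Description:
lentiCRISPRv2-7SK-Blast is an empty-backbone, third-generation-style lentiviral CRISPR vector for mammalian cells, derived from lentiCRISPRv2-Blast by replacing the human U6 promoter with a modified 7SK promoter, another RNA polymerase III promoter, to drive sgRNA expression. It is propagated in E. coli through a high-copy ColE1/pUC-type origin with ampicillin resistance (AmpR), and the plasmid backbone also carries an f1 origin and an SV40/EM7-driven bleomycin/Zeocin resistance cassette that lies outside the LTRs and so is not packaged into virus. The sequenced record is about 12.8 kb, slightly larger than the listed backbone size.

The viral genome is transcribed from a CMV enhancer/promoter fused to a truncated HIV-1 5' LTR. It contains the Ψ packaging signal, a gag fragment, the RRE for Rev-dependent export and the cPPT/CTS, and it ends in a self-inactivating ΔU3 3' LTR followed by a bGH polyadenylation signal. Between the LTRs sit two expression units. The first is the sgRNA cassette, of which the annotation detects only the S. pyogenes gRNA scaffold: the modified 7SK promoter is not called by the feature table, though the catalogue entry states it and it would be expected upstream of the scaffold. The second is an EF-1α core promoter driving S. pyogenes Cas9 followed by blasticidin S deaminase, with a WPRE to enhance transcript expression. The linkage between Cas9 and the blasticidin marker is not annotated.

Guide sequences are inserted by restriction cloning, and the record states that inserts designed for lentiCRISPRv2 are compatible. The associated publication concerns sequential CRISPR/Cas9 screens, which suggests that the alternative promoter and blasticidin marker are meant for use alongside other lentiCRISPR vectors in the same cells.
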