Features (pLannotate 1.2.2; 32 found; start..end, strand, type, name):
    265..340     +  misc_RNA       gRNA scaffold: guide RNA scaffold for the Streptococcus pyogenes CRISPR/Cas9 system
    358..376     +  CDS            small t antigen (fragment): SV40 (simian virus 40) small t antigen
    402..613     +  promoter       EF-1α core promoter: core promoter for human elongation factor EF-1α
    638..4741    +  CDS            Cas9: Cas9 (Csn1) endonuclease from the Streptococcus pyogenes Type II CRISPR/Cas system generates RNA-guided double strand breaks in DNA
   4879..5275    +  CDS            BSD (fragment): blasticidin S deaminase; Aspergillus terreus BSD; confers resistance to blasticidin
   5291..5879    +  misc_feature   WPRE: woodchuck hepatitis virus posttranscriptional regulatory element
   5930..5949    +  misc_feature   cPPT/CTS (fragment): central polypurine tract and central termination sequence of HIV-1
   5951..6184    +  LTR            3' LTR (ΔU3): self-inactivating 3' long terminal repeat (LTR) from HIV-1
   6216..6440    +  polyA_signal   bGH poly(A) signal: bovine growth hormone polyadenylation signal
   6444..6465    +  promoter       SV40 promoter (fragment): SV40 enhancer and early promoter
   6486..6914    +  rep_origin     f1 ori (sequence partly withheld): f1 bacteriophage origin of replication; arrow indicates direction of (+) strand synthesis
   6928..7257    +  promoter       SV40 promoter: SV40 enhancer and early promoter
   7305..7352    +  promoter       EM7 promoter: synthetic bacterial promoter&nbsp
   7371..7745    +  CDS            BleoR: antibiotic-binding protein; Sh ble from Streptoalloteichus hindustanus; confers resistance to bleomycin, phleomycin, and Zeocin™
   7755..7880    +  CDS            ble (fragment): BLE_KLEPN - Experimental evidence at protein level: Swiss-Prot protein existence level 1. Binding protein with a strong affinity to the bleomycin family of antibiotics. Binds to CL990; an antimitotic-antibiotic compound. From Klebsiella pneumoniae.
   7875..7996    +  polyA_signal   SV40 poly(A) signal: SV40 polyadenylation signal
   8067..8089    -  protein_bind   lac operator (fragment): The lac repressor binds to the lac operator to inhibit transcription in E. coli. This inhibition can be relieved by adding lactose or isopropyl-β-D-thiogalactopyranoside (IPTG). lac repressor encoded by lacI
   8093..8123    -  promoter       lac promoter: promoter for the E. coli lac operon
   8138..8159    -  protein_bind   CAP binding site: CAP binding activates transcription in the presence of cAMP. E. coli catabolite activator protein
   8172..8264    -  CDS            lacI (fragment): lac repressor; lacI; The lac repressor binds to the lac operator to inhibit transcription in E. coli. This inhibition can be relieved by adding lactose or isopropyl-β-D-thiogalactopyranoside (IPTG).
   8447..9035    -  rep_origin     ori: high-copy-number ColE1/pMB1/pBR322/pUC origin of replication
   9206..10066   -  CDS            AmpR: β-lactamase; bla; confers resistance to ampicillin, carbenicillin, and related antibiotics
  10067..10171   -  promoter       AmpR promoter: bla
  10230..10282   -  misc_feature   bom (fragment): basis of mobility region from pBR322
  10441..10820   +  enhancer       CMV enhancer: human cytomegalovirus immediate early enhancer
  10821..11020   +  promoter       CMV promoter: human cytomegalovirus (CMV) immediate early promoter
  11038..11218   +  LTR            5' LTR (truncated): truncated 5' long terminal repeat (LTR) from HIV-1
  11265..11390   +  misc_feature   HIV-1 Ψ: packaging signal of human immunodeficiency virus type 1
  11374..11737   +  CDS            HIV-1 gag (fragment): gag protein from human immunodeficiency virus 1; gag
  11883..12116   +  misc_feature   RRE: The Rev response element (RRE) of HIV-1 allows for Rev-dependent mRNA export from the nucleus to the cytoplasm.
  12493..12593   +  CDS            Rev (fragment): human immunodeficiency virus 1 (HIV-1) Rev protein; rev; enhances nuclear export of unspliced and incompletely spliced viral mRNAs
  12643..12760   +  misc_feature   cPPT/CTS: central polypurine tract and central termination sequence of HIV-1
>Addgene plasmid #183620 | lentiCRISPRv2-7SK-Blast | addgene full sequence | sequence record 365327 | Addgene NGS Result
CTGCAGTATTTAGCATGCCCCACCCATCTGCAAGGCATTCTGGATAGTGTCAAAACAGCCGGAAATCAAG
TCCGTTTATCTCAAACTTTAGCATTTTGGGAATAAATGATATTTGCTATGCTGGTTAAATTAGATTTTAG
TTAAATTTCCTGCTGAAGCTCTAGTACGATAAGCAACTTGACCTAAGTGTAAAGTTGAGACTTCCTTCAG
GTTTATATAGCTTGTGCGCCGCTTGGGTACACCGGAGACGGTTAACACGTCTCTGTTTTAGAGCTAGAAA
TAGCAAGTTAAAATAAGGCTAGTCCGTTATCAACTTGAAAAAGTGGCACCGAGTCGGTGCTTTTTTGAAT
TCGCTAGCTAGGTCTTGAAAGGAGTGGGAATTGGCTCCGGTGCCCGTCAGTGGGCAGAGCGCACATCGCC
CACAGTCCCCGAGAAGTTGGGGGGAGGGGTCGGCAATTGATCCGGTGCCTAGAGAAGGTGGCGCGGGGTA
AACTGGGAAAGTGATGTCGTGTACTGGCTCCGCCTTTTTCCCGAGGGTGGGGGAGAACCGTATATAAGTG
CAGTAGTCGCCGTGAACGTTCTTTTTCGCAACGGGTTTGCCGCCAGAACACAGGACCGGTTCTAGAGCGC
TGCCACCATGGACAAGAAGTACAGCATCGGCCTGGACATCGGCACCAACTCTGTGGGCTGGGCCGTGATC
ACCGACGAGTACAAGGTGCCCAGCAAGAAATTCAAGGTGCTGGGCAACACCGACCGGCACAGCATCAAGA
AGAACCTGATCGGAGCCCTGCTGTTCGACAGCGGCGAAACAGCCGAGGCCACCCGGCTGAAGAGAACCGC
CAGAAGAAGATACACCAGACGGAAGAACCGGATCTGCTATCTGCAAGAGATCTTCAGCAACGAGATGGCC
AAGGTGGACGACAGCTTCTTCCACAGACTGGAAGAGTCCTTCCTGGTGGAAGAGGATAAGAAGCACGAGC
GGCACCCCATCTTCGGCAACATCGTGGACGAGGTGGCCTACCACGAGAAGTACCCCACCATCTACCACCT
GAGAAAGAAACTGGTGGACAGCACCGACAAGGCCGACCTGCGGCTGATCTATCTGGCCCTGGCCCACATG
ATCAAGTTCCGGGGCCACTTCCTGATCGAGGGCGACCTGAACCCCGACAACAGCGACGTGGACAAGCTGT
TCATCCAGCTGGTGCAGACCTACAACCAGCTGTTCGAGGAAAACCCCATCAACGCCAGCGGCGTGGACGC
CAAGGCCATCCTGTCTGCCAGACTGAGCAAGAGCAGACGGCTGGAAAATCTGATCGCCCAGCTGCCCGGC
GAGAAGAAGAATGGCCTGTTCGGAAACCTGATTGCCCTGAGCCTGGGCCTGACCCCCAACTTCAAGAGCA
ACTTCGACCTGGCCGAGGATGCCAAACTGCAGCTGAGCAAGGACACCTACGACGACGACCTGGACAACCT
GCTGGCCCAGATCGGCGACCAGTACGCCGACCTGTTTCTGGCCGCCAAGAACCTGTCCGACGCCATCCTG
CTGAGCGACATCCTGAGAGTGAACACCGAGATCACCAAGGCCCCCCTGAGCGCCTCTATGATCAAGAGAT
ACGACGAGCACCACCAGGACCTGACCCTGCTGAAAGCTCTCGTGCGGCAGCAGCTGCCTGAGAAGTACAA
AGAGATTTTCTTCGACCAGAGCAAGAACGGCTACGCCGGCTACATTGACGGCGGAGCCAGCCAGGAAGAG
TTCTACAAGTTCATCAAGCCCATCCTGGAAAAGATGGACGGCACCGAGGAACTGCTCGTGAAGCTGAACA
GAGAGGACCTGCTGCGGAAGCAGCGGACCTTCGACAACGGCAGCATCCCCCACCAGATCCACCTGGGAGA
GCTGCACGCCATTCTGCGGCGGCAGGAAGATTTTTACCCATTCCTGAAGGACAACCGGGAAAAGATCGAG
AAGATCCTGACCTTCCGCATCCCCTACTACGTGGGCCCTCTGGCCAGGGGAAACAGCAGATTCGCCTGGA
TGACCAGAAAGAGCGAGGAAACCATCACCCCCTGGAACTTCGAGGAAGTGGTGGACAAGGGCGCTTCCGC
CCAGAGCTTCATCGAGCGGATGACCAACTTCGATAAGAACCTGCCCAACGAGAAGGTGCTGCCCAAGCAC
AGCCTGCTGTACGAGTACTTCACCGTGTATAACGAGCTGACCAAAGTGAAATACGTGACCGAGGGAATGA
GAAAGCCCGCCTTCCTGAGCGGCGAGCAGAAAAAGGCCATCGTGGACCTGCTGTTCAAGACCAACCGGAA
AGTGACCGTGAAGCAGCTGAAAGAGGACTACTTCAAGAAAATCGAGTGCTTCGACTCCGTGGAAATCTCC
GGCGTGGAAGATCGGTTCAACGCCTCCCTGGGCACATACCACGATCTGCTGAAAATTATCAAGGACAAGG
ACTTCCTGGACAATGAGGAAAACGAGGACATTCTGGAAGATATCGTGCTGACCCTGACACTGTTTGAGGA
CAGAGAGATGATCGAGGAACGGCTGAAAACCTATGCCCACCTGTTCGACGACAAAGTGATGAAGCAGCTG
AAGCGGCGGAGATACACCGGCTGGGGCAGGCTGAGCCGGAAGCTGATCAACGGCATCCGGGACAAGCAGT
CCGGCAAGACAATCCTGGATTTCCTGAAGTCCGACGGCTTCGCCAACAGAAACTTCATGCAGCTGATCCA
CGACGACAGCCTGACCTTTAAAGAGGACATCCAGAAAGCCCAGGTGTCCGGCCAGGGCGATAGCCTGCAC
GAGCACATTGCCAATCTGGCCGGCAGCCCCGCCATTAAGAAGGGCATCCTGCAGACAGTGAAGGTGGTGG
ACGAGCTCGTGAAAGTGATGGGCCGGCACAAGCCCGAGAACATCGTGATCGAAATGGCCAGAGAGAACCA
GACCACCCAGAAGGGACAGAAGAACAGCCGCGAGAGAATGAAGCGGATCGAAGAGGGCATCAAAGAGCTG
GGCAGCCAGATCCTGAAAGAACACCCCGTGGAAAACACCCAGCTGCAGAACGAGAAGCTGTACCTGTACT
ACCTGCAGAATGGGCGGGATATGTACGTGGACCAGGAACTGGACATCAACCGGCTGTCCGACTACGATGT
GGACCATATCGTGCCTCAGAGCTTTCTGAAGGACGACTCCATCGACAACAAGGTGCTGACCAGAAGCGAC
AAGAACCGGGGCAAGAGCGACAACGTGCCCTCCGAAGAGGTCGTGAAGAAGATGAAGAACTACTGGCGGC
AGCTGCTGAACGCCAAGCTGATTACCCAGAGAAAGTTCGACAATCTGACCAAGGCCGAGAGAGGCGGCCT
GAGCGAACTGGATAAGGCCGGCTTCATCAAGAGACAGCTGGTGGAAACCCGGCAGATCACAAAGCACGTG
GCACAGATCCTGGACTCCCGGATGAACACTAAGTACGACGAGAATGACAAGCTGATCCGGGAAGTGAAAG
TGATCACCCTGAAGTCCAAGCTGGTGTCCGATTTCCGGAAGGATTTCCAGTTTTACAAAGTGCGCGAGAT
CAACAACTACCACCACGCCCACGACGCCTACCTGAACGCCGTCGTGGGAACCGCCCTGATCAAAAAGTAC
CCTAAGCTGGAAAGCGAGTTCGTGTACGGCGACTACAAGGTGTACGACGTGCGGAAGATGATCGCCAAGA
GCGAGCAGGAAATCGGCAAGGCTACCGCCAAGTACTTCTTCTACAGCAACATCATGAACTTTTTCAAGAC
CGAGATTACCCTGGCCAACGGCGAGATCCGGAAGCGGCCTCTGATCGAGACAAACGGCGAAACCGGGGAG
ATCGTGTGGGATAAGGGCCGGGATTTTGCCACCGTGCGGAAAGTGCTGAGCATGCCCCAAGTGAATATCG
TGAAAAAGACCGAGGTGCAGACAGGCGGCTTCAGCAAAGAGTCTATCCTGCCCAAGAGGAACAGCGATAA
GCTGATCGCCAGAAAGAAGGACTGGGACCCTAAGAAGTACGGCGGCTTCGACAGCCCCACCGTGGCCTAT
TCTGTGCTGGTGGTGGCCAAAGTGGAAAAGGGCAAGTCCAAGAAACTGAAGAGTGTGAAAGAGCTGCTGG
GGATCACCATCATGGAAAGAAGCAGCTTCGAGAAGAATCCCATCGACTTTCTGGAAGCCAAGGGCTACAA
AGAAGTGAAAAAGGACCTGATCATCAAGCTGCCTAAGTACTCCCTGTTCGAGCTGGAAAACGGCCGGAAG
AGAATGCTGGCCTCTGCCGGCGAACTGCAGAAGGGAAACGAACTGGCCCTGCCCTCCAAATATGTGAACT
TCCTGTACCTGGCCAGCCACTATGAGAAGCTGAAGGGCTCCCCCGAGGATAATGAGCAGAAACAGCTGTT
TGTGGAACAGCACAAGCACTACCTGGACGAGATCATCGAGCAGATCAGCGAGTTCTCCAAGAGAGTGATC
CTGGCCGACGCTAATCTGGACAAAGTGCTGTCCGCCTACAACAAGCACCGGGATAAGCCCATCAGAGAGC
AGGCCGAGAATATCATCCACCTGTTTACCCTGACCAATCTGGGAGCCCCTGCCGCCTTCAAGTACTTTGA
CACCACCATCGACCGGAAGAGGTACACCAGCACCAAAGAGGTGCTGGACGCCACCCTGATCCACCAGAGC
ATCACCGGCCTGTACGAGACACGGATCGACCTGTCTCAGCTGGGAGGCGACAAGCGACCTGCCGCCACAA
AGAAGGCTGGACAGGCTAAGAAGAAGAAAGATTACAAAGACGATGACGATAAGGGATCCGGCGCAACAAA
CTTCTCTCTGCTGAAACAAGCCGGAGATGTCGAAGAGAATCCTGGACCGGCCAAGCCTTTGTCTCAAGAA
GAATCCACCCTCATTGAAAGAGCAACGGCTACAATCAACAGCATCCCCATCTCTGAAGACTACAGCGTCG
CCAGCGCAGCTCTCTCTAGCGACGGCCGCATCTTCACTGGTGTCAATGTATATCATTTTACTGGGGGACC
TTGTGCAGAACTCGTGGTGCTGGGCACTGCTGCTGCTGCGGCAGCTGGCAACCTGACTTGTATCGTCGCG
ATCGGAAATGAGAACAGGGGCATCTTGAGCCCCTGCGGACGGTGCCGACAGGTGCTTCTCGATCTGCATC
CTGGGATCAAAGCCATAGTGAAGGACAGTGATGGACAGCCGACGGCAGTTGGGATTCGTGAATTGCTGCC
CTCTGGTTATGTGTGGGAGGGCTAAACGCGTTAAGTCGACAATCAACCTCTGGATTACAAAATTTGTGAA
AGATTGACTGGTATTCTTAACTATGTTGCTCCTTTTACGCTATGTGGATACGCTGCTTTAATGCCTTTGT
ATCATGCTATTGCTTCCCGTATGGCTTTCATTTTCTCCTCCTTGTATAAATCCTGGTTGCTGTCTCTTTA
TGAGGAGTTGTGGCCCGTTGTCAGGCAACGTGGCGTGGTGTGCACTGTGTTTGCTGACGCAACCCCCACT
GGTTGGGGCATTGCCACCACCTGTCAGCTCCTTTCCGGGACTTTCGCTTTCCCCCTCCCTATTGCCACGG
CGGAACTCATCGCCGCCTGCCTTGCCCGCTGCTGGACAGGGGCTCGGCTGTTGGGCACTGACAATTCCGT
GGTGTTGTCGGGGAAATCATCGTCCTTTCCTTGGCTGCTCGCCTGTGTTGCCACCTGGATTCTGCGCGGG
ACGTCCTTCTGCTACGTCCCTTCGGCCCTCAATCCAGCGGACCTTCCTTCCCGCGGCCTGCTGCCGGCTC
TGCGGCCTCTTCCGCGTCTTCGCCTTCGCCCTCAGACGAGTCGGATCTCCCTTTGGGCCGCCTCCCCGCG
TCGACTTTAAGACCAATGACTTACAAGGCAGCTGTAGATCTTAGCCACTTTTTAAAAGAAAAGGGGGGAC
TGGAAGGGCTAATTCACTCCCAACGAAGACAAGATCTGCTTTTTGCTTGTACTGGGTCTCTCTGGTTAGA
CCAGATCTGAGCCTGGGAGCTCTCTGGCTAACTAGGGAACCCACTGCTTAAGCCTCAATAAAGCTTGCCT
TGAGTGCTTCAAGTAGTGTGTGCCCGTCTGTTGTGTGACTCTGGTAACTAGAGATCCCTCAGACCCTTTT
AGTCAGTGTGGAAAATCTCTAGCAGGGCCCGTTTAAACCCGCTGATCAGCCTCGACTGTGCCTTCTAGTT
GCCAGCCATCTGTTGTTTGCCCCTCCCCCGTGCCTTCCTTGACCCTGGAAGGTGCCACTCCCACTGTCCT
TTCCTAATAAAATGAGGAAATTGCATCGCATTGTCTGAGTAGGTGTCATTCTATTCTGGGGGGTGGGGTG
GGGCAGGACAGCAAGGGGGAGGATTGGGAAGACAATAGCAGGCATGCTGGGGATGCGGTGGGCTCTATGG
CTTCTGAGGCGGAAAGAACCAGCTGGGGCTCTAGGGGGTATCCCC
[124 nt withheld, positions 6486-6609]
C
[91 nt withheld, positions 6611-6701]
A
[49 nt withheld, positions 6703-6751]
CCTTTGACGTTGGAGTCCACGTTCTTT
[37 nt withheld, positions 6779-6815]
ACCCTATCTCGGTCTATTCTTTTGATTTATAAGGGATTTTGCCGATTTCGGCCTATTGGTTAAAAAATGA
GCTGATTTAACAAAAATTTAACGCGAATTAATTCTGTGGAATGTGTGTCAGTTAGGGTGTGGAAAGTCCC
CAGGCTCCCCAGCAGGCAGAAGTATGCAAAGCATGCATCTCAATTAGTCAGCAACCAGGTGTGGAAAGTC
CCCAGGCTCCCCAGCAGGCAGAAGTATGCAAAGCATGCATCTCAATTAGTCAGCAACCATAGTCCCGCCC
CTAACTCCGCCCATCCCGCCCCTAACTCCGCCCAGTTCCGCCCATTCTCCGCCCCATGGCTGACTAATTT
TTTTTATTTATGCAGAGGCCGAGGCCGCCTCTGCCTCTGAGCTATTCCAGAAGTAGTGAGGAGGCTTTTT
TGGAGGCCTAGGCTTTTGCAAAAAGCTCCCGGGAGCTTGTATATCCATTTTCGGATCTGATCAGCACGTG
TTGACAATTAATCATCGGCATAGTATATCGGCATAGTATAATACGACAAGGTGAGGAACTAAACCATGGC
CAAGTTGACCAGTGCCGTTCCGGTGCTCACCGCGCGCGACGTCGCCGGAGCGGTCGAGTTCTGGACCGAC
CGGCTCGGGTTCTCCCGGGACTTCGTGGAGGACGACTTCGCCGGTGTGGTCCGGGACGACGTGACCCTGT
TCATCAGCGCGGTCCAGGACCAGGTGGTGCCGGACAACACCCTGGCCTGGGTGTGGGTGCGCGGCCTGGA
CGAGCTGTACGCCGAGTGGTCGGAGGTCGTGTCCACGAACTTCCGGGACGCCTCCGGGCCGGCCATGACC
GAGATCGGCGAGCAGCCGTGGGGGCGGGAGTTCGCCCTGCGCGACCCGGCCGGCAACTGCGTGCACTTCG
TGGCCGAGGAGCAGGACTGACACGTGCTACGAGATTTCGATTCCACCGCCGCCTTCTATGAAAGGTTGGG
CTTCGGAATCGTTTTCCGGGACGCCGGCTGGATGATCCTCCAGCGCGGGGATCTCATGCTGGAGTTCTTC
GCCCACCCCAACTTGTTTATTGCAGCTTATAATGGTTACAAATAAAGCAATAGCATCACAAATTTCACAA
ATAAAGCATTTTTTTCACTGCATTCTAGTTGTGGTTTGTCCAAACTCATCAATGTATCTTATCATGTCTG
TATACCGTCGACCTCTAGCTAGAGCTTGGCGTAATCATGGTCATAGCTGTTTCCTGTGTGAAATTGTTAT
CCGCTCACAATTCCACACAACATACGAGCCGGAAGCATAAAGTGTAAAGCCTGGGGTGCCTAATGAGTGA
GCTAACTCACATTAATTGCGTTGCGCTCACTGCCCGCTTTCCAGTCGGGAAACCTGTCGTGCCAGCTGCA
TTAATGAATCGGCCAACGCGCGGGGAGAGGCGGTTTGCGTATTGGGCGCTCTTCCGCTTCCTCGCTCACT
GACTCGCTGCGCTCGGTCGTTCGGCTGCGGCGAGCGGTATCAGCTCACTCAAAGGCGGTAATACGGTTAT
CCACAGAATCAGGGGATAACGCAGGAAAGAACATGTGAGCAAAAGGCCAGCAAAAGGCCAGGAACCGTAA
AAAGGCCGCGTTGCTGGCGTTTTTCCATAGGCTCCGCCCCCCTGACGAGCATCACAAAAATCGACGCTCA
AGTCAGAGGTGGCGAAACCCGACAGGACTATAAAGATACCAGGCGTTTCCCCCTGGAAGCTCCCTCGTGC
GCTCTCCTGTTCCGACCCTGCCGCTTACCGGATACCTGTCCGCCTTTCTCCCTTCGGGAAGCGTGGCGCT
TTCTCATAGCTCACGCTGTAGGTATCTCAGTTCGGTGTAGGTCGTTCGCTCCAAGCTGGGCTGTGTGCAC
GAACCCCCCGTTCAGCCCGACCGCTGCGCCTTATCCGGTAACTATCGTCTTGAGTCCAACCCGGTAAGAC
ACGACTTATCGCCACTGGCAGCAGCCACTGGTAACAGGATTAGCAGAGCGAGGTATGTAGGCGGTGCTAC
AGAGTTCTTGAAGTGGTGGCCTAACTACGGCTACACTAGAAGAACAGTATTTGGTATCTGCGCTCTGCTG
AAGCCAGTTACCTTCGGAAAAAGAGTTGGTAGCTCTTGATCCGGCAAACAAACCACCGCTGGTAGCGGTG
GTTTTTTTGTTTGCAAGCAGCAGATTACGCGCAGAAAAAAAGGATCTCAAGAAGATCCTTTGATCTTTTC
TACGGGGTCTGACGCTCAGTGGAACGAAAACTCACGTTAAGGGATTTTGGTCATGAGATTATCAAAAAGG
ATCTTCACCTAGATCCTTTTAAATTAAAAATGAAGTTTTAAATCAATCTAAAGTATATATGAGTAAACTT
GGTCTGACAGTTACCAATGCTTAATCAGTGAGGCACCTATCTCAGCGATCTGTCTATTTCGTTCATCCAT
AGTTGCCTGACTCCCCGTCGTGTAGATAACTACGATACGGGAGGGCTTACCATCTGGCCCCAGTGCTGCA
ATGATACCGCGAGACCCACGCTCACCGGCTCCAGATTTATCAGCAATAAACCAGCCAGCCGGAAGGGCCG
AGCGCAGAAGTGGTCCTGCAACTTTATCCGCCTCCATCCAGTCTATTAATTGTTGCCGGGAAGCTAGAGT
AAGTAGTTCGCCAGTTAATAGTTTGCGCAACGTTGTTGCCATTGCTACAGGCATCGTGGTGTCACGCTCG
TCGTTTGGTATGGCTTCATTCAGCTCCGGTTCCCAACGATCAAGGCGAGTTACATGATCCCCCATGTTGT
GCAAAAAAGCGGTTAGCTCCTTCGGTCCTCCGATCGTTGTCAGAAGTAAGTTGGCCGCAGTGTTATCACT
CATGGTTATGGCAGCACTGCATAATTCTCTTACTGTCATGCCATCCGTAAGATGCTTTTCTGTGACTGGT
GAGTACTCAACCAAGTCATTCTGAGAATAGTGTATGCGGCGACCGAGTTGCTCTTGCCCGGCGTCAATAC
GGGATAATACCGCGCCACATAGCAGAACTTTAAAAGTGCTCATCATTGGAAAACGTTCTTCGGGGCGAAA
ACTCTCAAGGATCTTACCGCTGTTGAGATCCAGTTCGATGTAACCCACTCGTGCACCCAACTGATCTTCA
GCATCTTTTACTTTCACCAGCGTTTCTGGGTGAGCAAAAACAGGAAGGCAAAATGCCGCAAAAAAGGGAA
TAAGGGCGACACGGAAATGTTGAATACTCATACTCTTCCTTTTTCAATATTATTGAAGCATTTATCAGGG
TTATTGTCTCATGAGCGGATACATATTTGAATGTATTTAGAAAAATAAACAAATAGGGGTTCCGCGCACA
TTTCCCCGAAAAGTGCCACCTGACGTCGACGGATCGGGAGATCTCCCGATCCCCTATGGTGCACTCTCAG
TACAATCTGCTCTGATGCCGCATAGTTAAGCCAGTATCTGCTCCCTGCTTGTGTGTTGGAGGTCGCTGAG
TAGTGCGCGAGCAAAATTTAAGCTACAACAAGGCAAGGCTTGACCGACAATTGCATGAAGAATCTGCTTA
GGGTTAGGCGTTTTGCGCTGCTTCGCGATGTACGGGCCAGATATACGCGCGCGTTGACATTGATTATTGA
CTAGTTATTAATAGTAATCAATTACGGGGTCATTAGTTCATAGCCCATATATGGAGTTCCGCGTTACATA
ACTTACGGTAAATGGCCCGCCTGGCTGACCGCCCAACGACCCCCGCCCATTGACGTCAATAATGACGTAT
GTTCCCATAGTAACGCCAATAGGGACTTTCCATTGACGTCAATGGGTGGAGTATTTACGGTAAACTGCCC
ACTTGGCAGTACATCAAGTGTATCATATGCCAAGTACGCCCCCTATTGACGTCAATGACGGTAAATGGCC
CGCCTGGCATTATGCCCAGTACATGACCTTATGGGACTTTCCTACTTGGCAGTACATCTACGTATTAGTC
ATCGCTATTACCATGGTGATGCGGTTTTGGCAGTACATCAATGGGCGTGGATAGCGGTTTGACTCACGGG
GATTTCCAAGTCTCCACCCCATTGACGTCAATGGGAGTTTGTTTTGGCACCAAAATCAACGGGACTTTCC
AAAATGTCGTAACAACTCCGCCCCATTGACGCAAATGGGCGGTAGGCGTGTACGGTGGGAGGTCTATATA
AGCAGCGCGTTTTGCCTGTACTGGGTCTCTCTGGTTAGACCAGATCTGAGCCTGGGAGCTCTCTGGCTAA
CTAGGGAACCCACTGCTTAAGCCTCAATAAAGCTTGCCTTGAGTGCTTCAAGTAGTGTGTGCCCGTCTGT
TGTGTGACTCTGGTAACTAGAGATCCCTCAGACCCTTTTAGTCAGTGTGGAAAATCTCTAGCAGTGGCGC
CCGAACAGGGACTTGAAAGCGAAAGGGAAACCAGAGGAGCTCTCTCGACGCAGGACTCGGCTTGCTGAAG
CGCGCACGGCAAGAGGCGAGGGGCGGCGACTGGTGAGTACGCCAAAAATTTTGACTAGCGGAGGCTAGAA
GGAGAGAGATGGGTGCGAGAGCGTCAGTATTAAGCGGGGGAGAATTAGATCGCGATGGGAAAAAATTCGG
TTAAGGCCAGGGGGAAAGAAAAAATATAAATTAAAACATATAGTATGGGCAAGCAGGGAGCTAGAACGAT
TCGCAGTTAATCCTGGCCTGTTAGAAACATCAGAAGGCTGTAGACAAATACTGGGACAGCTACAACCATC
CCTTCAGACAGGATCAGAAGAACTTAGATCATTATATAATACAGTAGCAACCCTCTATTGTGTGCATCAA
AGGATAGAGATAAAAGACACCAAGGAAGCTTTAGACAAGATAGAGGAAGAGCAAAACAAAAGTAAGACCA
CCGCACAGCAAGCGGCCGCTGATCTTCAGACCTGGAGGAGGAGATATGAGGGACAATTGGAGAAGTGAAT
TATATAAATATAAAGTAGTAAAAATTGAACCATTAGGAGTAGCACCCACCAAGGCAAAGAGAAGAGTGGT
GCAGAGAGAAAAAAGAGCAGTGGGAATAGGAGCTTTGTTCCTTGGGTTCTTGGGAGCAGCAGGAAGCACT
ATGGGCGCAGCGTCAATGACGCTGACGGTACAGGCCAGACAATTATTGTCTGGTATAGTGCAGCAGCAGA
ACAATTTGCTGAGGGCTATTGAGGCGCAACAGCATCTGTTGCAACTCACAGTCTGGGGCATCAAGCAGCT
CCAGGCAAGAATCCTGGCTGTGGAAAGATACCTAAAGGATCAACAGCTCCTGGGGATTTGGGGTTGCTCT
GGAAAACTCATTTGCACCACTGCTGTGCCTTGGAATGCTAGTTGGAGTAATAAATCTCTGGAACAGATTT
GGAATCACACGACCTGGATGGAGTGGGACAGAGAAATTAACAATTACACAAGCTTAATACACTCCTTAAT
TGAAGAATCGCAAAACCAGCAAGAAAAGAATGAACAAGAATTATTGGAATTAGATAAATGGGCAAGTTTG
TGGAATTGGTTTAACATAACAAATTGGCTGTGGTATATAAAATTATTCATAATGATAGTAGGAGGCTTGG
TAGGTTTAAGAATAGTTTTTGCTGTACTTTCTATAGTGAATAGAGTTAGGCAGGGATATTCACCATTATC
GTTTCAGACCCACCTCCCAACCCCGAGGGGACCCGACAGGCCCGAAGGAATAGAAGAAGAAGGTGGAGAG
AGAGACAGAGACAGATCCATTCGATTAGTGAACGGATCGGCACTGCGTGCGCCAATTCTGCAGACAAATG
GCAGTATTCATCCACAATTTTAAAAGAAAAGGGGGGATTGGGGGGTACAGTGCAGGGGAAAGAATAGTAG
ACATAATAGCAACAGACATACAAACTAAAGAATTACAAAAACAAATTACAAAAATTCAAAATTTTCGGGT
TTATTACAGGGACAGCAGAGATCCAGTTTGGTTAATTAAGGTACC
